Addgene plasmid #187822: pET-His6MBP-A3A-Gly6His6
Purpose: Expression human APOBEC3A in E.coli.
Depositing lab: Hao Wu. Depositing organization: University of Pennsylvania. Publication: Joint single-cell profiling resolves 5mC and 5hmC and reveals their distinct gene regulatory effects. Fabyanic EB, Hu P, Qiu Q, Berrios KN, Connolly DR, Wang T, Flournoy J, Zhou Z, Kohli RM, Wu H. Nat Biotechnol. 2023 Aug 28. doi: 10.1038/s41587-023-01909-2. PubMed 37640946.
Backbone
  Vector backbone: pET His6 MBP prescission LIC cloning vector (HMPKS, Addgene Plasmid #29721)
  Backbone size w/o insert (bp): 8106
  Total vector size (bp): 7108
  Modifications to backbone: The gBlock Gene Fragment, including a full-length CDS of codon-optimized human APOBEC3A (A3A) with PreScission protease cleavage sequences on both sides, was inserted between the SspI and XhoI cleavage sites.
  Vector type: Bacterial Expression, CRISPR
Growth in bacteria
  Bacterial resistance: Kanamycin, 50 μg/mL
  Growth temperature: 37°C
  Growth strain: NEB Stable
  Growth instructions: The A3A protein may cause mutation of this vector. Please culture individual clones and sequence them after bacterial transformation.
  Copy number: Low Copy
Gene/Insert
  Gene/Insert name: APOBEC3A
  Species: H. sapiens (human)
  Insert size (bp): 597
  Mutation: none
  GenBank ID: NM_145699
  Entrez Gene: APOBEC3A (a.k.a. A3A, ARP3, PHRBN, bK150C2.1)
  Promoter: T7 promoter (on the backbone)
  Tag / fusion protein: His6 and MBP
  Cloning method: Gibson Cloning
  Sequencing primers: 5′ GATGAAGCCCTGAAAGACGCGCAG; 3′ GCTAGTTATTGCTCAGCG
Terms and licenses: Academic/Nonprofit Terms; Industry Terms: Not Available to Industry
How to cite: pET-His6MBP-A3A-Gly6His6 was a gift from Hao Wu (Addgene plasmid # 187822 ; http://n2t.net/addgene:187822 ; RRID:Addgene_187822)
