[The description below was written by a language model from this plasmid's Addgene catalogue record and pLannotate feature annotations shown in this document.]
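Description:
pET-His6MBP-A3A-Gly6His6 is a pET-family bacterial expression plasmid for producing recombinant human APOBEC3A (A3A) in E. coli. It derives from a His6-MBP PreScission ligation-independent cloning backbone. A synthetic, codon-optimized full-length A3A coding sequence (597 bp, no mutations recorded) was inserted between the SspI and XhoI sites by Gibson assembly. The plasmid is selected with kanamycin through an aph(3')-Ia gene and replicates from a ColE1/pBR322-type origin. The bom region and rop gene are also present, consistent with the low copy number listed in the record. An f1 origin and short remnants of the pBR322 tetracycline resistance gene are annotated as well. The sequenced record is about 7.1 kb, matching the stated total size.

Expression is driven by a T7 promoter followed by a lac operator and the T7 gene 10 ribosome binding site. The plasmid-borne lacI gene keeps transcription repressed until IPTG is added in a host that supplies T7 RNA polymerase, and a T7 terminator closes the unit. The open reading frame encodes an N-terminal 6xHis tag, cytosolic maltose binding protein lacking its signal sequence, A3A, and a C-terminal histidine tag, which the construct name indicates follows a six-glycine linker. MBP aids solubility, and the His tags allow metal-affinity purification. PreScission protease sites on both sides of A3A allow the tags to be removed.

A3A is a single-stranded DNA cytidine deaminase that acts on both cytosine and 5-methylcytosine. The associated publication concerns joint single-cell profiling of 5mC and 5hmC, but the record does not spell out how the purified enzyme is used there. The depositor warns that A3A activity may mutate the plasmid itself, so sequence verification of individual clones is advised.
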