Features (pLannotate 1.2.2; 21 found; start..end, strand, type, name):
    697..774     -  promoter       lacI promoter: lacI
    782..1061    -  CDS            TcR (fragment): tetracycline efflux protein; tet; confers resistance to tetracycline
   1083..1101    +  promoter       T7 promoter: promoter for bacteriophage T7 RNA polymerase
   1102..1126    +  protein_bind   lac operator: The lac repressor binds to the lac operator to inhibit transcription in E. coli. This inhibition can be relieved by adding lactose or isopropyl-β-D-thiogalactopyranoside (IPTG). lac repressor encoded by lacI
   1141..1163    +  RBS            RBS: efficient ribosome binding site from bacteriophage T7 gene 10 (Olins and Rangwala, 1989)
   1182..1199    +  CDS            6xHis: 6xHis affinity tag
   1209..2309    +  CDS            MBP: maltose binding protein from E. coli; malE (mutated); This version of the gene does not encode a signal sequence, so MBP will remain in the cytosol.
   2391..2987    +  CDS            APOBEC3A: ABC3A_HUMAN - Experimental evidence at protein level: Swiss-Prot protein existence level 1. DNA deaminase (cytidine deaminase) with restriction activity against viruses, foreign DNA and mobility of retrotransposons. Exhibits antiviral activity against adeno-associated virus (AAV) and human T- cell leukemia virus type 1 (HTLV-1) and may inhibit the mobility of LTR and non-LTR retrotransposons. Selectively targets single-stranded DNA and can deaminate both methylcytosine and cytosine in foreign DNA. Can induce somatic hypermutation in the nuclear and mitochondrial DNA. May also play a role in th
   3051..3068    +  CDS            9xHis (fragment): 9xHis affinity tag
   3078..3127    +  CDS            SET1 (fragment): solubility-enhancement tag derived from T7 phage gene 10B
   3135..3182    +  terminator     T7 terminator: transcription terminator for bacteriophage T7 RNA polymerase
   3219..3647    +  rep_origin     f1 ori (sequence partly withheld): f1 bacteriophage origin of replication; arrow indicates direction of (+) strand synthesis
   3701..3758    +  promoter       AmpR promoter (fragment): bla
   3767..4582    -  CDS            KanR: aminoglycoside phosphotransferase; aph(3')-Ia; confers resistance to kanamycin in bacteria or G418 (Geneticin®) in eukaryotes
   4704..5292    +  rep_origin     ori: high-copy-number ColE1/pMB1/pBR322/pUC origin of replication
   5478..5617    -  misc_feature   bom: basis of mobility region from pBR322
   5719..5910    -  CDS            rop: Rop protein, which maintains plasmids at low copy number; rop
   5927..6307    +  CDS            YPB1_ECOLX: Protein predicted: Swiss-Prot protein existence level 4. From Escherichia coli.
   6379..6670    -  CDS            TcR (fragment): tetracycline efflux protein; tet; confers resistance to tetracycline
   6685..6706    -  protein_bind   CAP binding site: CAP binding activates transcription in the presence of cAMP. E. coli catabolite activator protein
   6719..696     -  CDS            lacI (across the origin): lac repressor; lacI; The lac repressor binds to the lac operator to inhibit transcription in E. coli. This inhibition can be relieved by adding lactose or isopropyl-β-D-thiogalactopyranoside (IPTG).
>Addgene plasmid #187822 | pET-His6MBP-A3A-Gly6His6 | addgene full sequence | sequence record 368328 | Addgene NGS Result
CATTTGCATGGTTTGTTGAAAACCGGACATGGCACTCCAGTCGCCTTCCCGTTCCGCTATCGGCTGAATT
TGATTGCGAGTGAGATATTTATGCCAGCCAGCCAGACGCAGACGCGCCGAGACAGAACTTAATGGGCCCG
CTAACAGCGCGATTTGCTGGTGACCCAATGCGACCAGATGCTCCACGCCCAGTCGCGTACCGTCTTCATG
GGAGAAAATAATACTGTTGATGGGTGTCTGGTCAGAGACATCAAGAAATAACGCCGGAACATTAGTGCAG
GCAGCTTCCACAGCAATGGCATCCTGGTCATCCAGCGGATAGTTAATGATCAGCCCACTGACGCGTTGCG
CGAGAAGATTGTGCACCGCCGCTTTACAGGCTTCGACGCCGCTTCGTTCTACCATCGACACCACCACGCT
GGCACCCAGTTGATCGGCGCGAGATTTAATCGCCGCGACAATTTGCGACGGCGCGTGCAGGGCCAGACTG
GAGGTGGCAACGCCAATCAGCAACGACTGTTTGCCCGCCAGTTGTTGTGCCACGCGGTTGGGAATGTAAT
TCAGCTCCGCCATCGCCGCTTCCACTTTTTCCCGCGTTTTCGCAGAAACGTGGCTGGCCTGGTTCACCAC
GCGGGAAACGGTCTGATAAGAGACACCGGCATACTCTGCGACATCGTATAACGTTACTGGTTTCACATTC
ACCACCCTGAATTGACTCTCTTCCGGGCGCTATCATGCCATACCGCGAAAGGTTTTGCGCCATTCGATGG
TGTCCGGGATCTCGACGCTCTCCCTTATGCGACTCCTGCATTAGGAAGCAGCCCAGTAGTAGGTTGAGGC
CGTTGAGCACCGCCGCCGCAAGGAATGGTGCATGCAAGGAGATGGCGCCCAACAGTCCCCCGGCCACGGG
GCCTGCCACCATACCCACGCCGAAACAAGCGCTCATGAGCCCGAAGTGGCGAGCCCGATCTTCCCCATCG
GTGATGTCGGCGATATAGGCGCCAGCAACCGCACCTGTGGCGCCGGTGATGCCGGCCACGATGCGTCCGG
CGTAGAGGATCGAGATCTCGATCCCGCGAAATTAATACGACTCACTATAGGGGAATTGTGAGCGGATAAC
AATTCCCCTCTAGAAATAATTTTGTTTAACTTTAAGAAGGAGATATACCATGGGTTCTTCTCACCATCAC
CATCACCATGGTTCTTCTATGAAAATCGAAGAAGGTAAACTGGTAATCTGGATTAACGGCGATAAAGGCT
ATAACGGTCTCGCTGAAGTCGGTAAGAAATTCGAGAAAGATACCGGAATTAAAGTCACCGTTGAGCATCC
GGATAAACTGGAAGAGAAATTCCCACAGGTTGCGGCAACTGGCGATGGCCCTGACATTATCTTCTGGGCA
CACGACCGCTTTGGTGGCTACGCTCAATCTGGCCTGTTGGCTGAAATCACCCCGGACAAAGCGTTCCAGG
ACAAGCTGTATCCGTTTACCTGGGATGCCGTACGTTACAACGGCAAGCTGATTGCTTACCCGATCGCTGT
TGAAGCGTTATCGCTGATTTATAACAAAGATCTGCTGCCGAACCCGCCAAAAACCTGGGAAGAGATCCCG
GCGCTGGATAAAGAACTGAAAGCGAAAGGTAAGAGCGCGCTGATGTTCAACCTGCAAGAACCGTACTTCA
CCTGGCCGCTGATTGCTGCTGACGGGGGTTATGCGTTCAAGTATGAAAACGGCAAGTACGACATTAAAGA
CGTGGGCGTGGATAACGCTGGCGCGAAAGCGGGTCTGACCTTCCTGGTTGACCTGATTAAAAACAAACAC
ATGAATGCAGACACCGATTACTCCATCGCAGAAGCTGCCTTTAATAAAGGCGAAACAGCGATGACCATCA
ACGGCCCGTGGGCATGGTCCAACATCGACACCAGCAAAGTGAATTATGGTGTAACGGTACTGCCGACCTT
CAAGGGTCAACCATCCAAACCGTTCGTTGGCGTGCTGAGCGCAGGTATTAACGCCGCCAGTCCGAACAAA
GAGCTGGCAAAAGAGTTCCTCGAAAACTATCTGCTGACTGATGAAGGTCTGGAAGCGGTTAATAAAGACA
AACCGCTGGGTGCCGTAGCGCTGAAGTCTTACGAGGAAGAGTTGGCGAAAGATCCACGTATTGCCGCCAC
TATGGAAAACGCCCAGAAAGGTGAAATCATGCCGAACATCCCGCAGATGTCCGCTTTCTGGTATGCCGTG
CGTACTGCGGTGATCAACGCCGCCAGCGGTCGTCAGACTGTCGATGAAGCCCTGAAAGACGCGCAGACTA
ATTCGAGCTCGAACAACAACAACAATAACAATAACAACAACCTCGGGATCGAGCTGGAAGTGCTGTTCCA
GGGGCCGAATATGGAGGCGTCGCCTGCATCGGGGCCTCGTCATCTTATGGACCCTCATATCTTTACAAGC
AATTTTAACAATGGAATCGGCCGTCACAAAACGTACCTTTGCTATGAAGTTGAACGTCTGGATAACGGGA
CATCCGTAAAAATGGATCAGCATCGCGGCTTCCTGCATAATCAGGCCAAAAACTTGTTATGCGGTTTTTA
TGGGCGCCATGCAGAGTTACGTTTCTTAGATCTGGTACCCTCTCTTCAGTTAGATCCGGCACAGATTTAC
CGCGTTACTTGGTTCATTAGCTGGAGTCCTTGTTTTTCCTGGGGGTGCGCTGGCGAGGTCCGTGCATTTT
TGCAAGAAAACACCCATGTGCGTCTTCGTATTTTTGCCGCCCGTATTTATGATTACGACCCTCTGTATAA
GGAAGCCCTGCAGATGTTACGCGACGCAGGCGCTCAAGTGTCGATTATGACGTACGACGAGTTCAAGCAT
TGTTGGGATACGTTTGTTGACCACCAGGGTTGTCCCTTCCAGCCGTGGGACGGTTTAGACGAACATTCGC
AGGCCCTGAGCGGTCGTTTACGTGCCATTCTGCAGAACCAGGGGAATGGATCCCTGGAAGTTCTGTTCCA
GGGGCCCGGAACTCGAGGAGGAGGAGGAGGAGGGCTCGAGCACCACCACCACCACCACTGAGATCCGGCT
GCTAACAAAGCCCGAAAGGAAGCTGAGTTGGCTGCTGCCACCGCTGAGCAATAACTAGCATAACCCCTTG
GGGCCTCTAAACGGGTCTTGAGGGGTTTTTTGCTGAAAGGAGGAACTATATCCGGATTGGCGAATGGG
[124 nt withheld, positions 3219-3342]
C
[91 nt withheld, positions 3344-3434]
A
[49 nt withheld, positions 3436-3484]
CCTTTGACGTTGGAGTCCACGTTCTTT
[37 nt withheld, positions 3512-3548]
ACCCTATCTCGGTCTATTCTTTTGATTTATAAGGGATTTTGCCGATTTCGGCCTATTGGTTAAAAAATGA
GCTGATTTAACAAAAATTTAACGCGAATTTTAACAAACTAGTAACGTTTACAATTTCAGGTGGCACTTTT
CGGGGAAATGTGCGCGGAACCCCTATTTGTTTATTTTTCTAAATACATTCAAATATGTATCCGCTCATGA
ATTAATTCTTAGAAAAACTCATCGAGCATCAAATGAAACTGCAATTTATTCATATCAGGATTATCAATAC
CATATTTTTGAAAAAGCCGTTTCTGTAATGAAGGAGAAAACTCACCGAGGCAGTTCCATAGGATGGCAAG
ATCCTGGTATCGGTCTGCGATTCCGACTCGTCCAACATCAATACAACCTATTAATTTCCCCTCGTCAAAA
ATAAGGTTATCAAGTGAGAAATCACCATGAGTGACGACTGAATCCGGTGAGAATGGCAAAAGTTTATGCA
TTTCTTTCCAGACTTGTTCAACAGGCCAGCCATTACGCTCGTCATCAAAATCACTCGCATCAACCAAACC
GTTATTCATTCGTGATTGCGCCTGAGCGAGACGAAATACGCGATCGCTGTTAAAAGGACAATTACAAACA
GGAATCGAATGCAACCGGCGCAGGAACACTGCCAGCGCATCAACAATGTTTTCACCTGAATCAGGATATT
CTTCTAATACCTGGAATGCTGTTTTCCCGGGGATCGCAGTGGTGAGTAACCATGCATCATCAGGAGTACG
GATAAAATGCTTGATGGTCGGAAGAGGCATAAATTCCGTCAGCCAGTTTAGTCTGACCATCTCATCTGTA
ACATCATTGGCAACGCTACCTTTGCCATGTTTCAGAAACAACTCTGGCGCATCGGGCTTCCCATACAATC
GATAGATTGTCGCACCTGATTGCCCGACATTATCGCGAGCCCATTTATACCCATATAAATCAGCATCCAT
GTTGGAATTTAATCGCGGCCTAGAGCAAGACGTTTCCCGTTGAATATGGCTCATAACACCCCTTGTATTA
CTGTTTATGTAAGCAGACAGTTTTATTGTTCATGACCAAAATCCCTTAACGTGAGTTTTCGTTCCACTGA
GCGTCAGACCCCGTAGAAAAGATCAAAGGATCTTCTTGAGATCCTTTTTTTCTGCGCGTAATCTGCTGCT
TGCAAACAAAAAAACCACCGCTACCAGCGGTGGTTTGTTTGCCGGATCAAGAGCTACCAACTCTTTTTCC
GAAGGTAACTGGCTTCAGCAGAGCGCAGATACCAAATACTGTCCTTCTAGTGTAGCCGTAGTTAGGCCAC
CACTTCAAGAACTCTGTAGCACCGCCTACATACCTCGCTCTGCTAATCCTGTTACCAGTGGCTGCTGCCA
GTGGCGATAAGTCGTGTCTTACCGGGTTGGACTCAAGACGATAGTTACCGGATAAGGCGCAGCGGTCGGG
CTGAACGGGGGGTTCGTGCACACAGCCCAGCTTGGAGCGAACGACCTACACCGAACTGAGATACCTACAG
CGTGAGCTATGAGAAAGCGCCACGCTTCCCGAAGGGAGAAAGGCGGACAGGTATCCGGTAAGCGGCAGGG
TCGGAACAGGAGAGCGCACGAGGGAGCTTCCAGGGGGAAACGCCTGGTATCTTTATAGTCCTGTCGGGTT
TCGCCACCTCTGACTTGAGCGTCGATTTTTGTGATGCTCGTCAGGGGGGCGGAGCCTATGGAAAAACGCC
AGCAACGCGGCCTTTTTACGGTTCCTGGCCTTTTGCTGGCCTTTTGCTCACATGTTCTTTCCTGCGTTAT
CCCCTGATTCTGTGGATAACCGTATTACCGCCTTTGAGTGAGCTGATACCGCTCGCCGCAGCCGAACGAC
CGAGCGCAGCGAGTCAGTGAGCGAGGAAGCGGAAGAGCGCCTGATGCGGTATTTTCTCCTTACGCATCTG
TGCGGTATTTCACACCGCAATGGTGCACTCTCAGTACAATCTGCTCTGATGCCGCATAGTTAAGCCAGTA
TACACTCCGCTATCGCTACGTGACTGGGTCATGGCTGCGCCCCGACACCCGCCAACACCCGCTGACGCGC
CCTGACGGGCTTGTCTGCTCCCGGCATCCGCTTACAGACAAGCTGTGACCGTCTCCGGGAGCTGCATGTG
TCAGAGGTTTTCACCGTCATCACCGAAACGCGCGAGGCAGCTGCGGTAAAGCTCATCAGCGTGGTCGTGA
AGCGATTCACAGATGTCTGCCTGTTCATCCGCGTCCAGCTCGTTGAGTTTCTCCAGAAGCGTTAATGTCT
GGCTTCTGATAAAGCGGGCCATGTTAAGGGCGGTTTTTTCCTGTTTGGTCACTGATGCCTCCGTGTAAGG
GGGATTTCTGTTCATGGGGGTAATGATACCGATGAAACGAGAGAGGATGCTCACGATACGGGTTACTGAT
GATGAACATGCCCGGTTACTGGAACGTTGTGAGGGTAAACAACTGGCGGTATGGATGCGGCGGGACCAGA
GAAAAATCACTCAGGGTCAATGCCAGCGCTTCGTTAATACAGATGTAGGTGTTCCACAGGGTAGCCAGCA
GCATCCTGCGATGCAGATCCGGAACATAATGGTGCAGGGCGCTGACTTCCGCGTTTCCAGACTTTACGAA
ACACGGAAACCGAAGACCATTCATGTTGTTGCTCAGGTCGCAGACGTTTTGCAGCAGCAGTCGCTTCACG
TTCGCTCGCGTATCGGTGATTCATTCTGCTAACCAGTAAGGCAACCCCGCCAGCCTAGCCGGGTCCTCAA
CGACAGGAGCACGATCATGCGCACCCGTGGGGCCGCCATGCCGGCGATAATGGCCTGCTTCTCGCCGAAA
CGTTTGGTGGCGGGACCAGTGACGAAGGCTTGAGCGAGGGCGTGCAAGATTCCGAATACCGCAAGCGACA
GGCCGATCATCGTCGCGCTCCAGCGAAAGCGGTCCTCGCCGAAAATGACCCAGAGCGCTGCCGGCACCTG
TCCTACGAGTTGCATGATAAAGAAGACAGTCATAAGTGCGGCGACGATAGTCATGCCCCGCGCCCACCGG
AAGGAGCTGACTGGGTTGAAGGCTCTCAAGGGCATCGGTCGAGATCCCGGTGCCTAATGAGTGAGCTAAC
TTACATTAATTGCGTTGCGCTCACTGCCCGCTTTCCAGTCGGGAAACCTGTCGTGCCAGCTGCATTAATG
AATCGGCCAACGCGCGGGGAGAGGCGGTTTGCGTAWKGGGCGCCAGGGTGGTTTTTCTTTTCACCAGTGA
GACGGGCAACAGCTGATTGCCCTTCACCGCCTGGCCCTGAGAGAGTTGCAGCAAGCGGTCCACGCTGGTT
TGCCCCAGCAGGCGAAAATCCTGTTTGATGGTGGTTAACGGCGGGATATAACATGAGCTGTCTTCGGTAT
CGTCGTATCCCACTACCGAGATATCCGCACCAACGCGCAGCCCGGACTCGGTAATGGCGCGCATTGCGCC
CAGCGCCATCTGATCGTTGGCAACCAGCATCGCAGTGGGAACGATACCCTCATTCAG
